Addgene plasmid #229609: pmBaoJin-Actin
Depositing lab: Kiryl Piatkevich. Publication: Bright and stable monomeric green fluorescent protein derived from StayGold. Zhang H, Lesnov GD, Subach OM, Zhang W, Kuzmicheva TP, Vlaskina AV, Samygina VR, Chen L, Ye X, Nikolaeva AY, Gabdulkhakov A, Papadaki S, Qin W, Borshchevskiy V, Perfilov MM, Gavrikov AS, Drobizhev M, Mishin AS, Piatkevich KD, Subach FV. Nat Methods. 2024 Apr;21(4):657-665. doi: 10.1038/s41592-024-02203-y. Epub 2024 Feb 26. PubMed 38409224.
Backbone
  Vector backbone: pN1
  Vector type: Mammalian Expression
Growth in bacteria
  Bacterial resistance: Kanamycin, 50 μg/mL
  Growth temperature: 37°C
  Growth strain: DH5alpha
  Copy number: High Copy
Gene/Insert
  Gene/Insert name: mBaoJin
  Species: Synthetic
  Cloning method: Ligation Independent Cloning
Terms and licenses: Academic/Nonprofit Terms; Industry Terms: Not Available to Industry
How to cite: pmBaoJin-Actin was a gift from Kiryl Piatkevich (Addgene plasmid # 229609 ; http://n2t.net/addgene:229609 ; RRID:Addgene_229609)
