[The description below was written by a language model from this plasmid's Addgene catalogue record and pLannotate feature annotations shown in this document.]
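Description:
pmBaoJin-Actin is a mammalian expression plasmid built on a pN1-type backbone that encodes the green fluorescent protein mBaoJin, a synthetic monomeric derivative of StayGold, together with beta-actin. It is maintained in E. coli at high copy through a ColE1/pUC-type origin and selected with kanamycin. The resistance cassette is the dual-purpose NeoR/KanR gene (Tn5 aminoglycoside phosphotransferase). A bacterial bla-type promoter and the SV40 early promoter both sit upstream of it, and the HSV TK polyadenylation signal follows it, so the same gene can confer kanamycin resistance in bacteria and G418 resistance in transfected mammalian cells. An f1 origin is also present, allowing single-stranded DNA production.

The expression unit is driven by the human cytomegalovirus immediate early enhancer and promoter and ends at an SV40 polyadenylation signal. The automated annotation does not recognise mBaoJin itself. The unannotated stretch between the CMV promoter and the actin coding sequence presumably holds it, and the short hit labelled as an mNeonGreen fragment just upstream of actin is probably a match to the end of the fluorescent protein or a linker rather than a separate reporter. The actin open reading frame is matched to the highly conserved ACTB protein, with a bovine reference entry as the best hit, but the record does not state the species of the actin sequence. The layout suggests that mBaoJin is fused to the N-terminus of actin. Other small fragment calls (large T antigen, ble, bGH poly(A)) appear to be backbone remnants. The construct is suited to labelling actin filaments in live mammalian cells and to assessing how mBaoJin performs as a fusion tag in fluorescence imaging.
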