Features (pLannotate 1.2.2; 14 found; start..end, strand, type, name):
     61..364     +  enhancer       CMV enhancer: human cytomegalovirus immediate early enhancer
    365..568     +  promoter       CMV promoter: human cytomegalovirus (CMV) immediate early promoter
   1293..1315    +  CDS            mNeonGreen (fragment): bright monomeric yellow-green fluorescent protein derived from LanYFP (Shaner et al., 2013)
   1369..2490    +  CDS            ACTB: ACTB_BOVIN - Experimental evidence at protein level: Swiss-Prot protein existence level 1. Actin is a highly conserved protein that polymerizes to produce filaments that form cross-linked networks in the cytoplasm of cells. Actin exists in both monomeric (G-actin) and polymeric (F-actin) forms, both forms playing key functions, such as cell motility and contraction. In addition to their role in the cytoplasmic cytoskeleton, G- and F-actin also localize in the nucleus, and regulate gene transcription and motility and repair of damaged DNA. From Bos taurus (Bovine).
   2516..2600    +  CDS            large T antigen (fragment): large T antigen from SV40 (simian virus 40)
   2623..2744    +  polyA_signal   SV40 poly(A) signal: SV40 polyadenylation signal
   2778..3206    -  rep_origin     f1 ori (sequence partly withheld): f1 bacteriophage origin of replication; arrow indicates direction of (+) strand synthesis
   3233..3337    +  promoter       AmpR promoter: bla
   3406..3616    +  promoter       SV40 promoter: SV40 early promoter
   3659..4453    +  CDS            NeoR/KanR: aminoglycoside phosphotransferase from Tn5; aph(3')-II (or nptII); confers resistance to neomycin, kanamycin, and G418 (Geneticin®)
   4474..4626    +  CDS            ble (fragment): BLE_KLEPN - Experimental evidence at protein level: Swiss-Prot protein existence level 1. Binding protein with a strong affinity to the bleomycin family of antibiotics. Binds to CL990; an antimitotic-antibiotic compound. From Klebsiella pneumoniae.
   4685..4732    +  polyA_signal   HSV TK poly(A) signal: herpes simplex virus thymidine kinase polyadenylation signal (Cole and Stacy, 1985)
   4823..4839    -  polyA_signal   bGH poly(A) signal (fragment): bovine growth hormone polyadenylation signal
   5061..5649    +  rep_origin     ori: high-copy-number ColE1/pMB1/pBR322/pUC origin of replication
>Addgene plasmid #229609 | pmBaoJin-Actin | addgene full sequence | sequence record 480517 | Addgene NGS Result
TAGTTATTAATAGTAATCAATTACGGGGTCATTAGTTCATAGCCCATATATGGAGTTCCGCGTTACATAA
CTTACGGTAAATGGCCCGCCTGGCTGACCGCCCAACGACCCCCGCCCATTGACGTCAATAATGACGTATG
TTCCCATAGTAACGCCAATAGGGACTTTCCATTGACGTCAATGGGTGGAGTATTTACGGTAAACTGCCCA
CTTGGCAGTACATCAAGTGTATCATATGCCAAGTACGCCCCCTATTGACGTCAATGACGGTAAATGGCCC
GCCTGGCATTATGCCCAGTACATGACCTTATGGGACTTTCCTACTTGGCAGTACATCTACGTATTAGTCA
TCGCTATTACCATGGTGATGCGGTTTTGGCAGTACATCAATGGGCGTGGATAGCGGTTTGACTCACGGGG
ATTTCCAAGTCTCCACCCCATTGACGTCAATGGGAGTTTGTTTTGGCACCAAAATCAACGGGACTTTCCA
AAATGTCGTAACAACTCCGCCCCATTGACGCAAATGGGCGGTAGGCGTGTACGGTGGGAGGTCTATATAA
GCAGAGCTGGTTTAGTGAACCGTCAGATCCGCTAGCGCTACCGGTCGCCACCATGGTCTCAAAGGGAGAG
GAGGAAAACATGGCTAGTACACCATTTAAATTTCAACTTAAAGGAACCATCAATGGCAAATCGTTTACCG
TTGAAGGCGAAGGTGAAGGGAACTCACATGAAGGTTCTCATAAAGGAAAATATGTTTGTACAAGTGGAAA
ACTACCGATGTCATGGGCAGCACTTGGGACAACCTTTGGTTATGGAATGAAATATTATACCAAATATCCT
AGTGGACTGAAGAACTGGTTTCGTGAAGTAATGCCCGGAGGCTTTACCTACGATCGTCATATTCAATATA
AAGGCGATGGGAGTATCCATGCAAAACACCAACACTTTATGAAAAATGGGACTTATCACAACATTGTAGA
ATTTACCGGTCAGGATTTTAAAGAAAATAGTCCAGTCTTAACTGGAGATATGAATGTCTCATTACCGAAT
GAAGTCCCACAAATACCCAGAGATGATGGAGTAGAATGCCCAGTGACCTTGCTTTATCCTTTATTATCGG
ATAAATCAAAATACGTCGAGGCTCACCAATATACAATCTGCAAGCCTCTTCATAATCAACCAGCACCTGA
TGTCCCATATCACTGGATTCGTAAACAATACACACAAAGCAAAGATGATGCCGAGGAACGCGATCATATC
TGTCAATCAGAGACTCTCGAAGCACACTTAAAGGGCATGGACGAGCTGTATAAGTCCGGACTCAGATCTG
GCAGCGGTGGAGGCAGCGCATCCGGCGGAAGCGGAAGCGATGATGATATCGCCGCGCTCGTCGTCGACAA
CGGCTCCGGCATGTGCAAGGCCGGCTTCGCGGGCGACGATGCCCCCCGGGCCGTCTTCCCCTCCATCGTG
GGGCGCCCCAGGCACCAGGGCGTGATGGTGGGCATGGGTCAGAAGGATTCCTATGTGGGCGACGAGGCCC
AGAGCAAGAGAGGCATCCTCACCCTGAAGTACCCCATCGAGCACGGCATCGTCACCAACTGGGACGACAT
GGAGAAAATCTGGCACCACACCTTCTACAATGAGCTGCGTGTGGCTCCCGAGGAGCACCCCGTGCTGCTG
ACCGAGGCCCCCCTGAACCCCAAGGCCAACCGCGAGAAGATGACCCAGATCATGTTTGAGACCTTCAACA
CCCCAGCCATGTACGTTGCTATCCAGGCTGTGCTATCCCTGTACGCCTCTGGCCGTACCACTGGCATCGT
GATGGACTCCGGTGACGGGGTCACCCACACTGTGCCCATCTACGAGGGGTATGCCCTCCCCCATGCCATC
CTGCGTCTGGACCTGGCTGGCCGGGACCTGACTGACTACCTCATGAAGATCCTCACCGAGCGCGGCTACA
GCTTCACCACCACGGCCGAGCGGGAAATCGTGCGTGACATTAAGGAGAAGCTGTGCTACGTCGCCCTGGA
CTTCGAGCAAGAGATGGCCACGGCTGCTTCCAGCTCCTCCCTGGAGAAGAGCTACGAGCTGCCTGACGGC
CAGGTCATCACCATTGGCAATGAGCGGTTCCGCTGCCCTGAGGCACTCTTCCAGCCTTCCTTCCTGGGCA
TGGAGTCCTGTGGCATCCACGAAACTACCTTCAACTCCATCATGAAGTGTGACGTGGACATCCGCAAAGA
CCTGTACGCCAACACAGTGCTGTCTGGCGGCACCACCATGTACCCTGGCATTGCCGACAGGATGCAGAAG
GAGATCACTGCCCTGGCACCCAGCACAATGAAGATCAAGATCATTGCTCCTCCTGAGCGCAAGTACTCCG
TGTGGATCGGCGGCTCCATCCTGGCCTCGCTGTCCACCTTCCAGCAGATGTGGATCAGCAAGCAGGAGTA
TGACGAGTCCGGCCCCTCCATCGTCCACCGCAAATGCTTCTAGGGATCCACCGGATCTAGATAACTGATC
ATAATCAGCCATACCACATTTGTAGAGGTTTTACTTGCTTTAAAAAACCTCCCACACCTCCCCCTGAACC
TGAAACATAAAATGAATGCAATTGTTGTTGTTAACTTGTTTATTGCAGCTTATAATGGTTACAAATAAAG
CAATAGCATCACAAATTTCACAAATAAAGCATTTTTTTCACTGCATTCTAGTTGTGGTTTGTCCAAACTC
ATCAATGTATCTTAAGGCGTAAATTGTAAGCGTTAATATTTTGTTAAAATTCGCGTTAAATTTTTGTTAA
ATCAGCTCATTTTTTAACCAATAGGCCGAAATCGGCAAAATCCCTTATAAATCAAAAGAATAGACCGAGA
TAGGGT
[37 nt withheld, positions 2877-2913]
AAAGAACGTGGACTCCAACGTCAAAGG
[49 nt withheld, positions 2941-2989]
T
[91 nt withheld, positions 2991-3081]
G
[124 nt withheld, positions 3083-3206]
CAGGTGGCACTTTTCGGGGAAATGTGCGCGGAACCCCTATTTGTTTATTTTTCTAAATACATTCAAATAT
GTATCCGCTCATGAGACAATAACCCTGATAAATGCTTCAATAATATTGAAAAAGGAAGAGTCCTGAGGCG
GAAAGAACCAGCTGTGGAATGTGTGTCAGTTAGGGTGTGGAAAGTCCCCAGGCTCCCCAGCAGGCAGAAG
TATGCAAAGCATGCATCTCAATTAGTCAGCAACCATAGTCCCGCCCCTAACTCCGCCCATCCCGCCCCTA
ACTCCGCCCAGTTCCGCCCATTCTCCGCCCCATGGCTGACTAATTTTTTTTATTTATGCAGAGGCCGAGG
CCGCCTCGGCCTCTGAGCTATTCCAGAAGTAGTGAGGAGGCTTTTTTGGAGGCCTAGGCTTTTGCAAAGA
TCGATCAAGAGACAGGATGAGGATCGTTTCGCATGATTGAACAAGATGGATTGCACGCAGGTTCTCCGGC
CGCTTGGGTGGAGAGGCTATTCGGCTATGACTGGGCACAACAGACAATCGGCTGCTCTGATGCCGCCGTG
TTCCGGCTGTCAGCGCAGGGGCGCCCGGTTCTTTTTGTCAAGACCGACCTGTCCGGTGCCCTGAATGAAC
TGCAAGACGAGGCAGCGCGGCTATCGTGGCTGGCCACGACGGGCGTTCCTTGCGCAGCTGTGCTCGACGT
TGTCACTGAAGCGGGAAGGGACTGGCTGCTATTGGGCGAAGTGCCGGGGCAGGATCTCCTGTCATCTCAC
CTTGCTCCTGCCGAGAAAGTATCCATCATGGCTGATGCAATGCGGCGGCTGCATACGCTTGATCCGGCTA
CCTGCCCATTCGACCACCAAGCGAAACATCGCATCGAGCGAGCACGTACTCGGATGGAAGCCGGTCTTGT
CGATCAGGATGATCTGGACGAAGAGCATCAGGGGCTCGCGCCAGCCGAACTGTTCGCCAGGCTCAAGGCG
AGCATGCCCGACGGCGAGGATCTCGTCGTGACCCATGGCGATGCCTGCTTGCCGAATATCATGGTGGAAA
ATGGCCGCTTTTCTGGATTCATCGACTGTGGCCGGCTGGGTGTGGCGGACCGCTATCAGGACATAGCGTT
GGCTACCCGTGATATTGCTGAAGAGCTTGGCGGCGAATGGGCTGACCGCTTCCTCGTGCTTTACGGTATC
GCCGCTCCCGATTCGCAGCGCATCGCCTTCTATCGCCTTCTTGACGAGTTCTTCTGAGCGGGACTCTGGG
GTTCGAAATGACCGACCAAGCGACGCCCAACCTGCCATCACGAGATTTCGATTCCACCGCCGCCTTCTAT
GAAAGGTTGGGCTTCGGAATCGTTTTCCGGGACGCCGGCTGGATGATCCTCCAGCGCGGGGATCTCATGC
TGGAGTTCTTCGCCCACCCTAGGGGGAGGCTAACTGAAACACGGAAGGAGACAATACCGGAAGGAACCCG
CGCTATGACGGCAATAAAAAGACAGAATAAAACGCACGGTGTTGGGTCGTTTGTTCATAAACGCGGGGTT
CGGTCCCAGGGCTGGCACTCTGTCGATACCCCACCGAGACCCCATTGGGGCCAATACGCCCGCGTTTCTT
CCTTTTCCCCACCCCACCCCCCAAGTTCGGGTGAAGGCCCAGGGCTCGCAGCCAACGTCGGGGCGGCAGG
CCCTGCCATAGCCTCAGGTTACTCATATATACTTTAGATTGATTTAAAACTTCATTTTTAATTTAAAAGG
ATCTAGGTGAAGATCCTTTTTGATAATCTCATGACCAAAATCCCTTAACGTGAGTTTTCGTTCCACTGAG
CGTCAGACCCCGTAGAAAAGATCAAAGGATCTTCTTGAGATCCTTTTTTTCTGCGCGTAATCTGCTGCTT
GCAAACAAAAAAACCACCGCTACCAGCGGTGGTTTGTTTGCCGGATCAAGAGCTACCAACTCTTTTTCCG
AAGGTAACTGGCTTCAGCAGAGCGCAGATACCAAATACTGTTCTTCTAGTGTAGCCGTAGTTAGGCCACC
ACTTCAAGAACTCTGTAGCACCGCCTACATACCTCGCTCTGCTAATCCTGTTACCAGTGGCTGCTGCCAG
TGGCGATAAGTCGTGTCTTACCGGGTTGGACTCAAGACGATAGTTACCGGATAAGGCGCAGCGGTCGGGC
TGAACGGGGGGTTCGTGCACACAGCCCAGCTTGGAGCGAACGACCTACACCGAACTGAGATACCTACAGC
GTGAGCTATGAGAAAGCGCCACGCTTCCCGAAGGGAGAAAGGCGGACAGGTATCCGGTAAGCGGCAGGGT
CGGAACAGGAGAGCGCACGAGGGAGCTTCCAGGGGGAAACGCCTGGTATCTTTATAGTCCTGTCGGGTTT
CGCCACCTCTGACTTGAGCGTCGATTTTTGTGATGCTCGTCAGGGGGGCGGAGCCTATGGAAAAACGCCA
GCAACGCGGCCTTTTTACGGTTCCTGGCCTTTTGCTGGCCTTTTGCTCACATGTTCTTTCCTGCGTTATC
CCCTGATTCTGTGGATAACCGTATTACCGCCATGCAT
